>Addgene plasmid #136100 | CTAG_linker-mTurquoise2 | addgene full sequence | sequence record 275033 | Addgene NGS Result
CTTAGCTTTCGCTAAGGATGATTTCTGGAATTCGGTCTCATTCGGGAGCAGCTGCGGCTGCCGCTGCGGC
AGCGGCCGGATCCATGGTGAGCAAGGGCGAGGAGCTGTTCACCGGGGTGGTGCCCATCCTGGTCGAGCTG
GACGGCGACGTAAACGGCCACAAGTTCAGCGTGTCCGGCGAGGGCGAGGGCGATGCCACCTACGGCAAGC
TGACCCTGAAGTTCATCTGCACCACCGGCAAGCTGCCCGTGCCCTGGCCCACCCTCGTGACCACCCTGTC
CTGGGGCGTGCAGTGCTTCGCCCGCTACCCCGACCACATGAAGCAGCACGACTTCTTCAAGTCCGCCATG
CCCGAAGGCTACGTCCAGGAGCGCACCATCTTCTTCAAGGACGACGGCAACTACAAGACCCGCGCCGAGG
TGAAGTTCGAGGGCGACACCCTGGTGAACCGCATCGAGCTGAAGGGCATCGACTTCAAGGAGGACGGCAA
CATCCTGGGGCACAAGCTGGAGTACAACTACTTTAGCGACAACGTCTATATCACCGCCGACAAGCAGAAG
AACGGCATCAAGGCCAACTTCAAGATCCGCCACAACATCGAGGACGGCGGCGTGCAGCTCGCCGACCACT
ACCAGCAGAACACCCCCATCGGCGACGGCCCCGTGCTGCTGCCCGACAACCACTACCTGAGCACCCAGTC
CAAGCTGAGCAAAGACCCCAACGAGAAGCGCGATCACATGGTCCTGCTGGAGTTCGTGACCGCCGCCGGG
ATCACTCTCGGCATGGACGAGCTGTACAAGTAAGCTTCGAGACCCTGCAGTCCGGCAAAAAAGGGCAAGG
TGTCACCACCCTGCCCTTTTTCTTTAAAACCGAAAAGATTACTTCGCGTTATGCAGGCTTCCTCGCTCAC
TGACTCGCTGCGCTCGGTCGTTCGGCTGCGGCGAGCGGTATCAGCTCACTCAAAGGCGGTAATACGGTTA
TCCACAGAATCAGGGGATAACGCAGGAAAGAACATGTGAGCAAAAGGCCAGCAAAAGGCCAGGAACCGTA
AAAAGGCCGCGTTGCTGGCGTTTTTCCACAGGCTCCGCCCCCCTGACGAGCATCACAAAAATCGACGCTC
AAGTCAGAGGTGGCGAAACCCGACAGGACTATAAAGATACCAGGCGTTTCCCCCTGGAAGCTCCCTCGTG
CGCTCTCCTGTTCCGACCCTGCCGCTTACCGGATACCTGTCCGCCTTTCTCCCTTCGGGAAGCGTGGCGC
TTTCTCATAGCTCACGCTGTAGGTATCTCAGTTCGGTGTAGGTCGTTCGCTCCAAGCTGGGCTGTGTGCA
CGAACCCCCCGTTCAGCCCGACCGCTGCGCCTTATCCGGTAACTATCGTCTTGAGTCCAACCCGGTAAGA
CACGACTTATCGCCACTGGCAGCAGCCACTGGTAACAGGATTAGCAGAGCGAGGTATGTAGGCGGTGCTA
CAGAGTTCTTGAAGTGGTGGCCTAACTACGGCTACACTAGAAGAACAGTATTTGGTATCTGCGCTCTGCT
GAAGCCAGTTACCTTCGGAAAAAGAGTTGGTAGCTCTTGATCCGGCAAACAAACCACCGCTGGTAGCGGT
GGTTTTTTTGTTTGCAAGCAGCAGATTACGCGCAGAAAAAAAGGATCTCAAGAAGATCCTTTGATCTTTT
CTACGGGGTCTGACGCTCAGTGGAACGAAAACTCACGTTAAGGGATTTTGGTCATGAGATTATCAAAAAG
GATCTTCACCTAGATCCTTTTAAATTAAAAATGAAGTTTTAAATCAATCTAAAGTATATATGAGTAAACT
TGGTCTGACAGCTCGAGGCTTGGATTCTCACCAATAAAAAACGCCCGGCGGCAACCGAGCGTTCTGAACA
AATCCAGATGGAGTTCTGAGGTCATTACTGGATCTATCAACAGGAGTCCAAGCGAGCTCGATATCAAATT
ACGCCCCGCCCTGCCACTCATCGCAGTACTGTTGTAATTCATTAAGCATTCTGCCGACATGGAAGCCATC
ACAAACGGCATGATGAACCTGAATCGCCAGCGGCATCAGCACCTTGTCGCCTTGCGTATAATATTTGCCC
ATGGTGAAAACGGGGGCGAAGAAGTTGTCCATATTGGCCACGTTTAAATCAAAACTGGTGAAACTCACCC
AGGGATTGGCTGAGACGAAAAACATATTCTCAATAAACCCTTTAGGGAAATAGGCCAGGTTTTCACCGTA
ACACGCCACATCTTGCGAATATATGTGTAGAAACTGCCGGAAATCGTCGTGGTATTCACTCCAGAGCGAT
GAAAACGTTTCAGTTTGCTCATGGAAAACGGTGTAACAAGGGTGAACACTATCCCATATCACCAGCTCAC
CGTCTTTCATTGCCATACGAAATTCCGGATGAGCATTCATCAGGCGGGCAAGAATGTGAATAAAGGCCGG
ATAAAACTTGTGCTTATTTTTCTTTACGGTCTTTAAAAAGGCCGTAATATCCAGCTGAACGGTCTGGTTA
TAGGTACATTGAGCAACTGACTGAAATGCCTCAAAATGTTCTTTACGATGCCATTGGGATATATCAACGG
TGGTATATCCAGTGATTTTTTTCTCCATTTTAGCTTCCTTAGCTCCTGAAAATCTCGATAACTCAAAAAA
TACGCCCGGTAGTGATCTTATTTCATTATGGTGAAAGTTGGAACCTCTTACGTGCCCGATCAACTCGAGT
GCCACCTGACGTCTAAGAAACCATTATTATCATGACATTAACCTATAAAAATAGGCGTATCACGAGGCAG
AATTTCAGATAAAAAAAATC
Features (pLannotate 1.2.2; 7 found; start..end, strand, type, name):
     84..803     +  CDS            mTurquoise2: enhanced monomeric variant of CFP (Goedhart et al., 2012) mammalian codon-optimized
    821..878     +  terminator     his operon terminator: This putative transcriptin terminator from the E. coli his operon has a 2-bp deletion introduced during synthesis. Its efficiency has not been determined.
   1073..1661    -  rep_origin     ori: high-copy-number ColE1/pMB1/pBR322/pUC origin of replication
   1844..1938    -  terminator     lambda t0 terminator: transcription terminator from phage lambda
   1962..2618    -  CDS            cat: CAT_ECOLX - Experimental evidence at protein level: Swiss-Prot protein existence level 1. This enzyme is an effector of chloramphenicol resistance in bacteria. From Escherichia coli. This protein is used as a marker in many commonly used cloning vectors, such as pACYC184.
   2619..2716    -  promoter       cat promoter: promoter of the E. coli cat gene encoding chloramphenicol acetyltransferase
   2802..25      -  terminator     bacterial terminator (across the origin): putative bacterial transcription terminator
