[The description below was written by a language model from this plasmid's Addgene catalogue record and pLannotate feature annotations shown in this document.]
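Description:
CTAG_linker-mTurquoise2 is a small (about 2.8 kb) Level 0 DNA part plasmid from a synthetic biology toolkit for reprogramming gene expression in the liverwort Marchantia polymorpha. It is built in the pUAP4 acceptor backbone and is catalogued as a plant expression/synthetic biology vector, although it functions as a part donor rather than a complete expression construct. No plant promoter, plant terminator or plant selection marker appears in the feature table. It is propagated in E. coli at high copy from a ColE1/pUC-type origin and selected with chloramphenicol through a cat gene driven by its own promoter and followed by the lambda t0 terminator. Additional bacterial terminators, including a his operon terminator, flank the insert position, presumably insulating the part from transcription elsewhere in the backbone.

The payload is a synthetic C-terminal tag ("CTAG") part encoding mTurquoise2, an enhanced monomeric cyan fluorescent protein. According to the insert name, it is preceded by a flexible alanine/serine/glycine-rich linker (AlaSerGly followed by ten AlaGlySer repeats). The feature table annotates only the mTurquoise2 coding sequence and not the linker, which presumably lies in the short region upstream of it. The insert has been domesticated to remove internal BsaI and SapI sites, making it compatible with Type IIS assembly. The stated purpose is to fuse the fluorescent protein to the C-terminus of a "CDS12" coding-sequence part that lacks its own linker, so that this part supplies the spacer. Combined with promoter, coding and terminator parts, it would give a transcription unit for a cyan-tagged protein, which is useful for localisation or expression studies in plants.
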