Addgene plasmid #136100: CTAG_linker-mTurquoise2
Purpose: FP for C-term fusion with CDS12 without linker
Depositing lab: Jim Haseloff. Depositing organization: University of Cambridge. Publication: Systematic tools for reprogramming plant gene expression in a simple model, Marchantia polymorpha. Sauret-Gueto S, Frangedakis E, Silvestri L, Rebmann M, Tomaselli M, Markel K, Delmans M, West A, Patron NJ, Haseloff J. ACS Synth Biol. 2020 Mar 12. doi: 10.1021/acssynbio.9b00511. PubMed 32163700.
Backbone
  Vector backbone: pUAP4
  Vector type: Plant Expression, Synthetic Biology
Growth in bacteria
  Bacterial resistance: Chloramphenicol, 25 μg/mL
  Growth temperature: 37°C
  Growth strain: DH5alpha
  Copy number: High Copy
Gene/Insert
  Gene/Insert name: CTAG_AlaSerGly10xAlaGlySer_mTurquoise2
  Species: Synthetic
  Mutation: BsaI/ SapI domesticated
  Cloning method: Restriction Enzyme; 5′ cloning site BsaI (destroyed during cloning); 3′ cloning site BsaI (destroyed during cloning)
  Sequencing primers: 5′ n/a
Depositor comments: Please visit https://www.biorxiv.org/content/10.1101/2020.02.29.971002v1 for bioRxiv preprint.
How to cite: CTAG_linker-mTurquoise2 was a gift from Jim Haseloff (Addgene plasmid # 136100 ; http://n2t.net/addgene:136100 ; RRID:Addgene_136100)
